>Addgene plasmid #54830 | mKind1-C1 | addgene partial sequence | sequence record 90561 | CMV-F 5'-CGCAAATGGGCGGTAGGCGTG-3'
GTGAACCGTCAGATCCGCTAGCGCTACCGGTCGCCACCATGGTGAGCGAGCTGATTAAGGAGAACATGCC
CATGAAGCTGTACATGGAGGGCACCGTGAACAACCACCACTTCAAGTGCACATCCGAGGGCGAAGGCAAG
CCCTACGAGGGCACCCAGACCATGAGAATCAAGGTCGTCGAGGGCGGCCCTCTCCCCTTCGCCTTCGACA
TCCTGGCTACCAGCTTCATGTACGGCAGCAAAACCTTCATCAAGCACCCTCCGGGCATCCCCGACTTCTT
TAAGCAGTCCTTCCCTGAGGGCTTCACATGGGAGAGAGTCACCACATACGAAGACGGGGGCGTGCTGACC
GCTACCCAGGACACCAGCCTCCAGGACGGCTGCCTCATCTACAACGTCAAGGTTAGAGGGGTGAACTTCC
CAGCCAACGGCCCTGTGATGCAGAAGAAAACACTCGGCTGGGAGGCCCACACCGAGACGATGTACCCCGC
TGACGGCGGCCTGGAAGGCGCATGTGACATGGCCCTGAAGCTCGTGGGCGGGGGCCACCTGATCTGCAAC
CTTGAGACCACATACAGATCCAAGAAACCCGCTACGAACCTCAAGATGCCCGGCGTCTACAACGTGGACC
ACAGACTGGAAAGAATCAAGGAGGCCGACGATGAGACCTACGTCGAGCAGCACGAGGTGGCTGTGGCCAG
ATACTCTACTGGTGGCGCTGGTGATGGAGGTAAAGGTGGAGGAGGTTCCGGACTCAGATCTCGAGCTCAA
GCTTCGAATTCTGCAGTCGACGGTACCGCGGGCCCGGGATCCACCGGATCTAGATAACTGATCATAATCA
GCCATACCACATTTGTAGAGGTT
