[The description below was written by a language model from this plasmid's Addgene catalogue record.]
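Description:
mKind1-C1 is an empty mammalian expression backbone of about 4.75 kb, built in the "C1" cloning-vector format for making fluorescent protein fusions. The backbone carries the coding sequence for mKind1, and the record lists this tag as N-terminal. A gene of interest cloned into the vector is therefore expressed with mKind1 fused to its amino terminus, the partner protein lying downstream of the fluorescent protein. No insert is present in the deposited plasmid.

The plasmid is propagated in E. coli as a high-copy construct under kanamycin selection. In mammalian cells, the neomycin resistance marker allows selection with G418, which makes it possible to establish stable lines as well as to transfect transiently. The record does not name the promoter driving mKind1, the polyadenylation signal, the origin of replication or the composition of the cloning site. The depositor also notes that no sequence information is available, so these elements cannot be confirmed from the entry and no feature table accompanies it.

The spectral values are recorded as excitation 580 nm and emission 515 nm. An emission wavelength shorter than the excitation wavelength is unusual for a conventional fluorescent protein. The entry does not say whether the figures are transposed or reflect photoconvertible or photoswitchable behaviour, so they should be checked independently before imaging is planned. The vector is intended for building mKind1-tagged fusions to follow the localization or dynamics of a protein in live or fixed mammalian cells.
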