Addgene plasmid #54830: mKind1-C1
Purpose: (Empty Backbone) Localization: C1 Cloning Vector, Excitation: 580, Emission: 515
Depositing lab: Michael Davidson. Depositing organization: Florida State University, Tallahassee.
Backbone
  Vector backbone: mKind1-C1
  Backbone size (bp): 4750
  Vector type: Mammalian Expression
  Selectable markers: Neomycin (select with G418)
  Tag / fusion protein: mKind1 (N terminal on backbone)
Growth in bacteria
  Bacterial resistance: Kanamycin, 50 μg/mL
  Growth temperature: 37°C
  Growth strain: DH5alpha
  Copy number: High Copy
Gene/Insert
  Gene/Insert name: None
  Tag / fusion protein: mKind1 (N terminal on backbone)
Terms and licenses: Academic/Nonprofit Terms; Industry Terms
Depositor comments: No Sequence Information . Excitation = 580; Emission = 515
How to cite: mKind1-C1 was a gift from Michael Davidson (Addgene plasmid # 54830 ; http://n2t.net/addgene:54830 ; RRID:Addgene_54830)
